>Addgene plasmid #228531 | pcDNA3.1-F-box:gs10:FRB:HA | addgene full sequence | sequence record 456990 | Addgene NGS Result
ATCTCACCTTGCTCCTGCCGAGAAAGTATCCATCATGGCTGATGCAATGCGGCGGCTGCATACGCTTGAT
CCGGCTACCTGCCCATTCGACCACCAAGCGAAACATCGCATCGAGCGAGCACGTACTCGGATGGAAGCCG
GTCTTGTCGATCAGGATGATCTGGACGAAGAGCATCAGGGGCTCGCGCCAGCCGAACTGTTCGCCAGGCT
CAAGGCGCGCATGCCCGACGGCGAGGATCTCGTCGTGACCCATGGCGATGCCTGCTTGCCGAATATCATG
GTGGAAAATGGCCGCTTTTCTGGATTCATCGACTGTGGCCGGCTGGGTGTGGCGGACCGCTATCAGGACA
TAGCGTTGGCTACCCGTGATATTGCTGAAGAGCTTGGCGGCGAATGGGCTGACCGCTTCCTCGTGCTTTA
CGGTATCGCCGCTCCCGATTCGCAGCGCATCGCCTTCTATCGCCTTCTTGACGAGTTCTTCTGAGCGGGA
CTCTGGGGTTCGAAATGACCGACCAAGCGACGCCCAACCTGCCATCACGAGATTTCGATTCCACCGCCGC
CTTCTATGAAAGGTTGGGCTTCGGAATCGTTTTCCGGGACGCCGGCTGGATGATCCTCCAGCGCGGGGAT
CTCATGCTGGAGTTCTTCGCCCACCCCAACTTGTTTATTGCAGCTTATAATGGTTACAAATAAAGCAATA
GCATCACAAATTTCACAAATAAAGCATTTTTTTCACTGCATTCTAGTTGTGGTTTGTCCAAACTCATCAA
TGTATCTTATCATGTCTGTATACCGTCGACCTCTAGCTAGAGCTTGGCGTAATCATGGTCATAGCTGTTT
CCTGTGTGAAATTGTTATCCGCTCACAATTCCACACAACATACGAGCCGGAAGCATAAAGTGTAAAGCCT
GGGGTGCCTAATGAGTGAGCTAACTCACATTAATTGCGTTGCGCTCACTGCCCGCTTTCCAGTCGGGAAA
CCTGTCGTGCCAGCTGCATTAATGAATCGGCCAACGCGCGGGGAGAGGCGGTTTGCGTATTGGGCGCTCT
TCCGCTTCCTCGCTCACTGACTCGCTGCGCTCGGTCGTTCGGCTGCGGCGAGCGGTATCAGCTCACTCAA
AGGCGGTAATACGGTTATCCACAGAATCAGGGGATAACGCAGGAAAGAACATGTGAGCAAAAGGCCAGCA
AAAGGCCAGGAACCGTAAAAAGGCCGCGTTGCTGGCGTTTTTCCATAGGCTCCGCCCCCCTGACGAGCAT
CACAAAAATCGACGCTCAAGTCAGAGGTGGCGAAACCCGACAGGACTATAAAGATACCAGGCGTTTCCCC
CTGGAAGCTCCCTCGTGCGCTCTCCTGTTCCGACCCTGCCGCTTACCGGATACCTGTCCGCCTTTCTCCC
TTCGGGAAGCGTGGCGCTTTCTCATAGCTCACGCTGTAGGTATCTCAGTTCGGTGTAGGTCGTTCGCTCC
AAGCTGGGCTGTGTGCACGAACCCCCCGTTCAGCCCGACCGCTGCGCCTTATCCGGTAACTATCGTCTTG
AGTCCAACCCGGTAAGACACGACTTATCGCCACTGGCAGCAGCCACTGGTAACAGGATTAGCAGAGCGAG
GTATGTAGGCGGTGCTACAGAGTTCTTGAAGTGGTGGCCTAACTACGGCTACACTAGAAGAACAGTATTT
GGTATCTGCGCTCTGCTGAAGCCAGTTACCTTCGGAAAAAGAGTTGGTAGCTCTTGATCCGGCAAACAAA
CCACCGCTGGTAGCGGTGGTTTTTTTGTTTGCAAGCAGCAGATTACGCGCAGAAAAAAAGGATCTCAAGA
AGATCCTTTGATCTTTTCTACGGGGTCTGACGCTCAGTGGAACGAAAACTCACGTTAAGGGATTTTGGTC
ATGAGATTATCAAAAAGGATCTTCACCTAGATCCTTTTAAATTAAAAATGAAGTTTTAAATCAATCTAAA
GTATATATGAGTAAACTTGGTCTGACAGTTACCAATGCTTAATCAGTGAGGCACCTATCTCAGCGATCTG
TCTATTTCGTTCATCCATAGTTGCCTGACTCCCCGTCGTGTAGATAACTACGATACGGGAGGGCTTACCA
TCTGGCCCCAGTGCTGCAATGATACCGCGAGACCCACGCTCACCGGCTCCAGATTTATCAGCAATAAACC
AGCCAGCCGGAAGGGCCGAGCGCAGAAGTGGTCCTGCAACTTTATCCGCCTCCATCCAGTCTATTAATTG
TTGCCGGGAAGCTAGAGTAAGTAGTTCGCCAGTTAATAGTTTGCGCAACGTTGTTGCCATTGCTACAGGC
ATCGTGGTGTCACGCTCGTCGTTTGGTATGGCTTCATTCAGCTCCGGTTCCCAACGATCAAGGCGAGTTA
CATGATCCCCCATGTTGTGCAAAAAAGCGGTTAGCTCCTTCGGTCCTCCGATCGTTGTCAGAAGTAAGTT
GGCCGCAGTGTTATCACTCATGGTTATGGCAGCACTGCATAATTCTCTTACTGTCATGCCATCCGTAAGA
TGCTTTTCTGTGACTGGTGAGTACTCAACCAAGTCATTCTGAGAATAGTGTATGCGGCGACCGAGTTGCT
CTTGCCCGGCGTCAATACGGGATAATACCGCGCCACATAGCAGAACTTTAAAAGTGCTCATCATTGGAAA
ACGTTCTTCGGGGCGAAAACTCTCAAGGATCTTACCGCTGTTGAGATCCAGTTCGATGTAACCCACTCGT
GCACCCAACTGATCTTCAGCATCTTTTACTTTCACCAGCGTTTCTGGGTGAGCAAAAACAGGAAGGCAAA
ATGCCGCAAAAAAGGGAATAAGGGCGACACGGAAATGTTGAATACTCATACTCTTCCTTTTTCAATATTA
TTGAAGCATTTATCAGGGTTATTGTCTCATGAGCGGATACATATTTGAATGTATTTAGAAAAATAAACAA
ATAGGGGTTCCGCGCACATTTCCCCGAAAAGTGCCACCTGACGTCGACGGATCGGGAGATCTCCCGATCC
CCTATGGTGCACTCTCAGTACAATCTGCTCTGATGCCGCATAGTTAAGCCAGTATCTGCTCCCTGCTTGT
GTGTTGGAGGTCGCTGAGTAGTGCGCGAGCAAAATTTAAGCTACAACAAGGCAAGGCTTGACCGACAATT
GCATGAAGAATCTGCTTAGGGTTAGGCGTTTTGCGCTGCTTCGCGATGTACGGGCCAGATATACGCGTTG
ACATTGATTATTGACTAGTTATTAATAGTAATCAATTACGGGGTCATTAGTTCATAGCCCATATATGGAG
TTCCGCGTTACATAACTTACGGTAAATGGCCCGCCTGGCTGACCGCCCAACGACCCCCGCCCATTGACGT
CAATAATGACGTATGTTCCCATAGTAACGCCAATAGGGACTTTCCATTGACGTCAATGGGTGGAGTATTT
ACGGTAAACTGCCCACTTGGCAGTACATCAAGTGTATCATATGCCAAGTACGCCCCCTATTGACGTCAAT
GACGGTAAATGGCCCGCCTGGCATTATGCCCAGTACATGACCTTATGGGACTTTCCTACTTGGCAGTACA
TCTACGTATTAGTCATCGCTATTACCATGGTGATGCGGTTTTGGCAGTACATCAATGGGCGTGGATAGCG
GTTTGACTCACGGGGATTTCCAAGTCTCCACCCCATTGACGTCAATGGGAGTTTGTTTTGGCACCAAAAT
CAACGGGACTTTCCAAAATGTCGTAACAACTCCGCCCCATTGACGCAAATGGGCGGTAGGCGTGTACGGT
GGGAGGTCTATATAAGCAGAGCTCTCTGGCTAACTAGAGAACCCACTGCTTACTGGCTTATCGAAATTAA
TACGACTCACTATAGGGAGACCCAAGCTTGGTACCGAGCTCGGATCCACTAGTAACGGCCGCCAGTGTGC
TGGAATTCGCCACCATGAGGGAGAACTTCCCCGGCGTGAGCTGGGACAGCCTGCCCGACGAGCTGCTGCT
GGGCATCTTCAGCTGCCTGTGCCTGCCCGAGCTGCTGAAGGTGAGCGGCGTGTGCAAGAGGTGGTACAGG
CTGGCCAGCGACGAGAGCCTGTGGCAGACCCTGGACCTGACCGGCAAGAACCTGCACCCCGACGTGACCG
GCAGGCTGCTGAGCGGCGGCTCTGGCGGCGGCTCCGGAGGCTCTGCTTCTAGAATCCTCTGGCATGAGAT
GTGGCATGAAGGCCTGGAAGAGGCATCTCGTTTGTACTTTGGGGAAAGGAACGTGAAAGGCATGTTTGAG
GTGCTGGAGCCCTTGCATGCTATGATGGAACGGGGCCCCCAGACTCTGAAGGAAACATCCTTTAATCAGG
CCTATGGTCGAGATTTAATGGAGGCCCAAGAGTGGTGCAGGAAGTACATGAAATCAGGGAATGTCAAGGA
CCTCCTCCAAGCCTGGGACCTCTATTATCATGTGTTCCGACGAATCTCAAAGTACCCATACGATGTTCCA
GATTACGCTTAATCTAGAGGGCCCTATTCTATAGTGTCACCTAAATGCTAGAGCTCGCTGATCAGCCTCG
ACTGTGCCTTCTAGTTGCCAGCCATCTGTTGTTTGCCCCTCCCCCGTGCCTTCCTTGACCCTGGAAGGTG
CCACTCCCACTGTCCTTTCCTAATAAAATGAGGAAATTGCATCGCATTGTCTGAGTAGGTGTCATTCTAT
TCTGGGGGGTGGGGTGGGGCAGGACAGCAAGGGGGAGGATTGGGAAGACAATAGCAGGCATGCTGGGGAT
GCGGTGGGCTCTATGGCTTCTGAGGCGGAAAGAACCAGCTGGGGCTCTAGGGGGTATCCCC
[124 nt withheld, positions 4822-4945]
C
[91 nt withheld, positions 4947-5037]
A
[49 nt withheld, positions 5039-5087]
CCTTTGACGTTGGAGTCCACGTTCTTT
[37 nt withheld, positions 5115-5151]
ACCCTATCTCGGTCTATTCTTTTGATTTATAAGGGATTTTGCCGATTTCGGCCTATTGGTTAAAAAATGA
GCTGATTTAACAAAAATTTAACGCGAATTAATTCTGTGGAATGTGTGTCAGTTAGGGTGTGGAAAGTCCC
CAGGCTCCCCAGCAGGCAGAAGTATGCAAAGCATGCATCTCAATTAGTCAGCAACCAGGTGTGGAAAGTC
CCCAGGCTCCCCAGCAGGCAGAAGTATGCAAAGCATGCATCTCAATTAGTCAGCAACCATAGTCCCGCCC
CTAACTCCGCCCATCCCGCCCCTAACTCCGCCCAGTTCCGCCCATTCTCCGCCCCATGGCTGACTAATTT
TTTTTATTTATGCAGAGGCCGAGGCCGCCTCTGCCTCTGAGCTATTCCAGAAGTAGTGAGGAGGCTTTTT
TGGAGGCCTAGGCTTTTGCAAAAAGCTCCCGGGAGCTTGTATATCCATTTTCGGATCTGATCAAGAGACA
GGATGAGGATCGTTTCGCATGATTGAACAAGATGGATTGCACGCAGGTTCTCCGGCCGCTTGGGTGGAGA
GGCTATTCGGCTATGACTGGGCACAACAGACAATCGGCTGCTCTGATGCCGCCGTGTTCCGGCTGTCAGC
GCAGGGGCGCCCGGTTCTTTTTGTCAAGACCGACCTGTCCGGTGCCCTGAATGAACTGCAGGACGAGGCA
GCGCGGCTATCGTGGCTGGCCACGACGGGCGTTCCTTGCGCAGCTGTGCTCGACGTTGTCACTGAAGCGG
GAAGGGACTGGCTGCTATTGGGCGAAGTGCCGGGGCAGGATCTCCTGTC
Features (pLannotate 1.2.2; 23 found; start..end, strand, type, name):
    505..663     +  CDS            ble (fragment): BLE_KLEPN - Experimental evidence at protein level: Swiss-Prot protein existence level 1. Binding protein with a strong affinity to the bleomycin family of antibiotics. Binds to CL990; an antimitotic-antibiotic compound. From Klebsiella pneumoniae.
    658..779     +  polyA_signal   SV40 poly(A) signal: SV40 polyadenylation signal
    852..868     -  protein_bind   lac operator: The lac repressor binds to the lac operator to inhibit transcription in E. coli. This inhibition can be relieved by adding lactose or isopropyl-β-D-thiogalactopyranoside (IPTG). lac repressor encoded by lacI
    876..906     -  promoter       lac promoter: promoter for the E. coli lac operon
    921..942     -  protein_bind   CAP binding site: CAP binding activates transcription in the presence of cAMP. E. coli catabolite activator protein
    955..1047    -  CDS            lacI (fragment): lac repressor; lacI; The lac repressor binds to the lac operator to inhibit transcription in E. coli. This inhibition can be relieved by adding lactose or isopropyl-β-D-thiogalactopyranoside (IPTG).
   1230..1818    -  rep_origin     ori: high-copy-number ColE1/pMB1/pBR322/pUC origin of replication
   1989..2849    -  CDS            AmpR: β-lactamase; bla; confers resistance to ampicillin, carbenicillin, and related antibiotics
   2850..2954    -  promoter       AmpR promoter: bla
   3013..3065    -  misc_feature   bom (fragment): basis of mobility region from pBR322
   3220..3599    +  enhancer       CMV enhancer: human cytomegalovirus immediate early enhancer
   3600..3803    +  promoter       CMV promoter: human cytomegalovirus (CMV) immediate early promoter
   3799..3832    +  LTR            5' LTR (truncated) (fragment): truncated 5' long terminal repeat (LTR) from HIV-1
   3848..3866    +  promoter       T7 promoter: promoter for bacteriophage T7 RNA polymerase
   3938..4150    +  CDS            SKP2 (fragment): SKP2_HUMAN - Also known as FBXL1. Experimental evidence at protein level: Swiss-Prot protein existence level 1. Through the ubiquitin-mediated proteasomal degradation of hepatitis C virus non-structural protein 5A, has an antiviral activity towards that virus. From Homo sapiens (Human).
   4184..4462    +  CDS            FRB*: T2098L mutant of FKBP-rapamycin binding domain of human FRAP binds synthetic ligands such as AP21967
   4463..4491    +  CDS            3xHA (fragment): three tandem HA epitope tags
   4508..4526    -  promoter       SP6 promoter: promoter for bacteriophage SP6 RNA polymerase
   4552..4776    +  polyA_signal   bGH poly(A) signal: bovine growth hormone polyadenylation signal
   4780..4801    +  promoter       SV40 promoter (fragment): SV40 enhancer and early promoter
   4822..5250    +  rep_origin     f1 ori (sequence partly withheld): f1 bacteriophage origin of replication; arrow indicates direction of (+) strand synthesis
   5264..5593    +  promoter       SV40 promoter: SV40 enhancer and early promoter
   5660..481     +  CDS            neo (across the origin): KKA2_KLEPN - Also known as kan, nptII. Experimental evidence at protein level: Swiss-Prot protein existence level 1. Resistance to kanamycin, neomycin, paromomycin, ribostamycin, butirosin and gentamicin B. From Klebsiella pneumoniae.
