[The description below was written by a language model from this plasmid's Addgene catalogue record and pLannotate feature annotations shown in this document.]
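Description:
pcDNA3.1-F-box:gs10:FRB:HA is a mammalian expression plasmid of about 6 kb built on the pcDNA3.1 backbone. It is maintained in E. coli as a high-copy plasmid through a ColE1/pUC-type origin and selected with ampicillin via the β-lactamase gene. An f1 origin is also present. For mammalian cells, an SV40 early promoter drives a neomycin phosphotransferase cassette that ends in an SV40 polyadenylation signal, allowing G418 selection of stable transfectants. The annotation software also reports several short fragment matches (ble, lacI, bom, a truncated HIV-1 LTR, a partial SV40 promoter). These appear to be backbone remnants or sequence-similarity hits rather than functional parts.

The payload is a 552 bp synthetic fusion placed between the CMV immediate-early enhancer/promoter and the bGH polyadenylation signal, with flanking T7 and SP6 promoters from the vector's cloning region. It encodes the F-box domain of human Skp2, joined through a flexible glycine-serine linker (gs10) to an FRB domain and followed by a C-terminal HA epitope tag for detection. The feature table matches the FRB segment to FRB*, the T2098L variant that also binds rapamycin analogues, although the catalogue entry simply calls it FRB. The F-box is the part of Skp2 that connects it to the SCF E3 ubiquitin ligase complex, while FRB dimerizes with FKBP when rapamycin-type ligands are present. The associated publication concerns using E3 ligase subunits as degrons, so the construct is most plausibly intended for chemically inducible recruitment of the ubiquitination machinery to an FKBP-tagged target protein for proteasomal degradation. The record does not name the partner construct.
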