Addgene plasmid #228531: pcDNA3.1-F-box:gs10:FRB:HA
Purpose: F-box domain of human Skp2 protein in fusion with FRB domain through a flexible glycine-serine linker.
Depositing lab: Roman Jerala. Depositing organization: National Institute of Chemistry. Publication: Subunits of an E3 Ligase Complex as Degrons for Efficient Degradation of Cytosolic, Nuclear, and Membrane Proteins. Verbic A, Lebar T, Praznik A, Jerala R. ACS Synth Biol. 2024 Mar 15;13(3):792-803. doi: 10.1021/acssynbio.3c00588. Epub 2024 Feb 26. PubMed 38404221.
Backbone
  Vector backbone: pcDNA3.1
  Vector type: Mammalian Expression
  Selectable markers: Neomycin (select with G418)
Growth in bacteria
  Bacterial resistance: Ampicillin, 100 μg/mL
  Growth temperature: 37°C
  Growth strain: DH5alpha
  Copy number: High Copy
Gene/Insert
  Gene/Insert name: F-box:gs10:FRB:HA
  Species: H. sapiens (human), Synthetic
  Insert size (bp): 552
  Entrez Gene: SKP2 (a.k.a. FBL1, FBXL1, FLB1, p45)
  Promoter: CMV
  Tag / fusion protein: HA (C terminal on insert)
  Cloning method: Gibson Cloning
  Sequencing primers: 5′ CMV Forward; 3′ BGH Reverse
Terms and licenses: Academic/Nonprofit Terms; Industry Terms: Not Available to Industry
How to cite: pcDNA3.1-F-box:gs10:FRB:HA was a gift from Roman Jerala (Addgene plasmid # 228531 ; http://n2t.net/addgene:228531 ; RRID:Addgene_228531)
